Addgene plasmid #29094: pEMS1182
Purpose: Expression of the eGFP reporter gene was not detected in the brain and eye.
Depositing lab: Elizabeth Simpson. Depositing organization: University of British Columbia. Publication: A regulatory toolbox of MiniPromoters to drive selective expression in the brain. Portales-Casamar E, Swanson DJ, Liu L, de Leeuw CN, Banks KG, Ho Sui SJ, Fulton DL, Ali J, Amirabbasi M, Arenillas DJ, Babyak N, Black SF, Bonaguro RJ, Brauer E, Candido TR, Castellarin M, Chen J, Chen Y, Cheng JC, Chopra V, Docking TR, Dreolini L, D'Souza CA, Flynn EK, Glenn R, Hatakka K, Hearty TG, Imanian B, Jiang S, Khorasan-zadeh S, Komljenovic I, Laprise S, Liao NY, Lim JS, Lithwick S, Liu F, Liu J, Lu M, McConechy M, McLeod AJ, Milisavljevic M, Mis J, O'Connor K, Palma B, Palmquist DL, Schmouth JF, Swanson MI, Tam B, Ticoll A, Turner JL, Varhol R, Vermeulen J, Watkins RF, Wilson G, Wong BK, Wong SH, Wong TY, Yang GS, Ypsilanti AR, Jones SJ, Holt RA, Goldowitz D, Wasserman WW, Simpson EM. Proc Natl Acad Sci U S A. 2010 Sep 21. 107(38):16589-94. 10.1073/pnas.1009158107 PubMed 20807748.
Backbone
  Vector backbone: pEMS1306
  Backbone size w/o insert (bp): 16454
  Vector type: Pleiades Promoter Project [sic, Pleaides Plieades]
Growth in bacteria
  Bacterial resistance: Ampicillin, 100 μg/mL
  Growth temperature: 37°C
  Growth strain: DH5alpha
  Growth instructions: DH10B
  Copy number: High Copy
Gene/Insert
  Gene/Insert name: Ple219 (alt names: TAC3; tachykinin 2)
  Species: H. sapiens (human)
  Insert size (bp): 1802
  Entrez Gene: TAC3 (a.k.a. HH10, NKB, NKNB, PRO1155, ZNEUROK1)
  Tag / fusion protein: EGFP-NLS (C terminal on backbone)
  Cloning method: Restriction Enzyme; 5′ cloning site FseI (unknown if destroyed); 3′ cloning site AscI (unknown if destroyed)
  Sequencing primers: 5′ Unknown
Terms and licenses: Academic/Nonprofit Terms; Industry Terms: Not Available to Industry
Depositor comments: Insert was not sequence confirmed, ends may be different and may contain some internal SNPs (sequence is based on initial cloning design, and not necessarirly final cloning design) Please note that Addgene's sequencing results differ from the full sequence information provided by the depositing laboratory by a 20 nucleotide deletion at bp# 116-136. This deletion is not known to affect the function of the plasmid.
How to cite: pEMS1182 was a gift from Elizabeth Simpson (Addgene plasmid # 29094 ; http://n2t.net/addgene:29094 ; RRID:Addgene_29094)
