[The description below was written by a language model from this plasmid's Addgene catalogue record.]
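Description:
pEMS1182 is a Pleiades Promoter Project plasmid built on the large pEMS1306 backbone (about 16.5 kb without insert). It carries Ple219, a roughly 1.8 kb human MiniPromoter designed from regulatory sequence of the TAC3 gene, which encodes the tachykinin neurokinin B precursor. The MiniPromoter was cloned by restriction digestion between FseI and AscI sites, upstream of a backbone-encoded EGFP reporter fused to a nuclear localisation signal. Reporter fluorescence is therefore meant to reveal, as a nuclear signal, the cells in which the candidate regulatory sequence is active. The plasmid is maintained in E. coli as a high-copy construct under ampicillin selection. The record does not describe the origin of replication or the other backbone elements that account for its size, and no feature table is provided.

The construct belongs to a systematic effort to create compact human promoters that drive selective expression in defined brain regions and cell types. For this particular design the recorded outcome is negative: EGFP expression was not detected in the brain or eye. Its value is therefore mainly as a documented non-expressing design, or as a starting point for redesigning TAC3-based regulatory elements, rather than as a working driver.

The depositor notes that the insert was not sequence-confirmed. The supplied sequence reflects the initial cloning design, so the insert ends may differ and internal single-nucleotide variants may be present. Repository sequencing also found a 20-nucleotide deletion near the start of the depositor's sequence, which is not known to affect function. Distribution is limited to academic and nonprofit users.
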