>Addgene plasmid #29094 | pEMS1182 | addgene partial sequence | sequence record 41160 | pEMS1307-fwd 5'-ccgcacgtctaagaaaccat-3'
AAATAGGCGTATCACGAGGCCCTTTCGTCTTCAAGAATTAATTCCGATCATATTCAATAACCCTTAATGA
ATTCGAGCTCCTAGGCCGGCCGAGCCAGCTAGTGAGGTAATAAGAAAGGAAAAGAAGGAAAATTGTCTCC
GGGCTCCTTGACCGGCTGAGCTCTGGGGGGGTGTTTAGAGAGACTGCGGTGGGTGGAGGGGCTGCGGGGG
GAGTTAAGGATGGGGCTCAGGTCGCAGGTGGCCAGTGGACTGATTCATTAAGTGTGTCCCTGGAGGAAAG
AAGTGAGCATCCCTGTCTTGGCAGAAACTGGGGTCCTTTGGCGATTTAGCCTGAGCTTTGAGCTGAGATA
GAACCTGGGGAATCATCTGTTTTCAGGCGGGTGAGGGGCTAGAGCCTGCCTTGTTTGGGAGGAGGGTGGC
TCTGTTCAGAATAGGGGTAGCTCAGGCTCTGGCCAGCCTTCTCCCGCCCCCAACAGCTCCCCCCATCCTT
GACTTCTCAGAATCAGGCCGAGAAGAGCCTATCTGGCCGAGAGTGGGGTGGTGACCTGCGCCTCATCGCC
CCCGCTCTCCATCTCATCTCCTGCTCCCAGGGCCCAAATTGTCGTCACTTTCCCAGTGAAGTGTCTGGTC
ATTTTCAGAAGCAATTTCAGGAGAACATGCAGCTGCCGCTCCCTATCCTGCATTTCCCTTCACAGGGCTG
AAGGCACTGTCAGCTCCCTGGGCTGGGGGTGATGGGAGAGGGGAAGGGCTAGGGCCCTCACCCCTGTCCT
CACTGTGCAACATAGCCTA
