>Addgene plasmid #29094 | pEMS1182 | addgene partial sequence | sequence record 41170 | EGFP-N 5'-CGTCGCCGTCCAGCTCGACCAG-3'
CTCGCCCTTGCTCACCATGGTGGCGGAAGTTCCTATACCTTTTGAAGAATAGGAACTTCGGCGCGCCGGA
GCAGCTCTGTGCCGGGGGCTGGGTGGTCTGGCAGGATCAAGGAACTGGCTAGGACCGCTGCCTGCTCCCC
TCACACACTGGTGCTGCCGGTGCTCCTGCAAAGAGAGAAACCGAGTGGAGGGGATCTAGGAAGGCTGCAG
TCACTCAGTCCCAGCTCCCTGATAAAGGCTCTGGGAGGGTCTAGGGGAGCTGAGGGGAGGGGCTGAGAGT
CACCAATCCCAGGGTGGCTGGAGGGGAGGCGGGGAGGCTGTAGGGGGGAGGAGGATGCAGACAGTAGCCA
CACACCCAGACACACACATACCCCACAGACCCAGCAGTGAGACCATTTCCTAACAGCACCCGAGCTGGCT
GCTGTGTATGGTTTGTGTACAGTTTGAGCTGGGGTCCTGAAATGTTTGTCTCCCACCCCATCCGAGAACT
TAGACTGTACTGACAGAAGTCACTGGCTACACAGGGACCCGTGTTCATCCCAAAGTGAGGACAGCAGCTG
GGTCTCAAGGCCTCTTTATTACACGAGATGCTAATGGGACTCATTAAAAGCTTCTCATTACCCAGCTAAT
TACAGGGCTGTGTGGGCAAAGAACATGGGCCAGAACCCAGGGTTGGGAGCATTTGGTAGGATGAGGAGAG
AAGTGGGAAGCTGTTTACATGCAAATGGCATGACTGGTTCATTCCTGTGA
